Addgene plasmid #240619: ABE-NW5
Purpose: Adenine base editor with narrowed editing window
Depositing lab: Tingting Jiang. Depositing organization: Icahn School of Medicine at Mount Sinai. Publication: A streamlined base editor engineering strategy to reduce bystander editing. Valdez I, O'Connor I, Patel D, Gierer K, Harrington J, Ellis E, Caponetti SA, Sebra RP, Valley HC, Coote K, Mense M, Marro SG, Jiang T. Nat Commun. 2025 Aug 30;16(1):8115. doi: 10.1038/s41467-025-63609-6. PubMed 40885742.
Backbone
  Vector backbone: pCMV
  Vector type: Mammalian Expression, CRISPR
Growth in bacteria
  Bacterial resistance: Ampicillin, 100 μg/mL
  Growth temperature: 37°C
  Growth strain: DH5alpha
  Copy number: High Copy
Gene/Insert
  Gene/Insert name: TadA8e(R74Q)-linker-nCas9 (D10A)
  Species: Synthetic
  Mutation: TadA8e(R74Q), Cas9 (D10A)
  Cloning method: Gibson Cloning
Terms and licenses: Academic/Nonprofit Terms; Industry Terms: Not Available to Industry
How to cite: ABE-NW5 was a gift from Tingting Jiang (Addgene plasmid # 240619 ; http://n2t.net/addgene:240619 ; RRID:Addgene_240619)
