[The description below was written by a language model from this plasmid's Addgene catalogue record and pLannotate feature annotations shown in this document.]
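Description:
ABE-NW5 is a mammalian expression plasmid on a pCMV backbone that encodes an adenine base editor engineered for a narrowed editing window. It is an 8.2 kb high-copy plasmid propagated in E. coli through a ColE1/pUC-type origin and selected with ampicillin via the β-lactamase gene and its native promoter. Short remnants of lac regulatory elements (lac promoter, operator, CAP site, a lacI fragment), a pBR322 bom fragment and small SV40 promoter and polylinker fragments are backbone carry-over and have no evident role in the payload.

The expression cassette is driven by the human CMV immediate-early enhancer and promoter, with a T7 promoter just downstream that could support in vitro transcription, and it ends in the bovine growth hormone polyadenylation signal. The open reading frame is a synthetic fusion of the evolved E. coli tRNA adenosine deaminase variant TadA8e, here carrying an R74Q substitution, joined by a linker to Streptococcus pyogenes Cas9 with the D10A mutation. The annotation software splits Cas9 into N- and C-terminal portions and labels the first "dCas9", but the two segments are contiguous and the catalogue entry describes the protein as a D10A nickase. In such editors the guide-directed nickase exposes a stretch of single-stranded DNA on which the deaminase converts adenosine to inosine, yielding A•T to G•C changes, while nicking of the unedited strand favours retention of the edit. The record presents this design as a way to restrict the editing window and so reduce bystander editing. No guide RNA cassette or mammalian selection marker is annotated, so a guide would have to be supplied separately, and nuclear localisation signals or tags are not listed in the feature table.
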