Features (pLannotate 1.2.2; 17 found; start..end, strand, type, name):
    168..371     +  promoter       CMV promoter: human cytomegalovirus (CMV) immediate early promoter
    413..431     +  promoter       T7 promoter: promoter for bacteriophage T7 RNA polymerase
    502..993     +  CDS            tadA: TADA_ECOLI - Also known as yfhC. Experimental evidence at protein level: Swiss-Prot protein existence level 1. Catalyzes the deamination of adenosine to inosine at the wobble position 34 of tRNA(Arg2). Essential for cell viability. From Escherichia coli (strain K12).
   1096..2697    +  CDS            dCas9(N): N-terminal portion of catalytically inactive Streptococcus pyogenes dCas9 carrying the D10A mutation (Zetsche et al., 2015)
   2698..5192    +  CDS            Cas9(C) (fragment): C-terminal portion of Streptococcus pyogenes Cas9 (Zetsche et al., 2015)
   5314..5538    +  polyA_signal   bGH poly(A) signal: bovine growth hormone polyadenylation signal
   5542..5563    +  promoter       SV40 promoter (fragment): SV40 enhancer and early promoter
   5568..5584    +  misc_feature   MCS (fragment): pBluescript multiple cloning site
   5633..5649    -  protein_bind   lac operator: The lac repressor binds to the lac operator to inhibit transcription in E. coli. This inhibition can be relieved by adding lactose or isopropyl-β-D-thiogalactopyranoside (IPTG). lac repressor encoded by lacI
   5657..5687    -  promoter       lac promoter: promoter for the E. coli lac operon
   5702..5723    -  protein_bind   CAP binding site: CAP binding activates transcription in the presence of cAMP. E. coli catabolite activator protein
   5736..5828    -  CDS            lacI (fragment): lac repressor; lacI; The lac repressor binds to the lac operator to inhibit transcription in E. coli. This inhibition can be relieved by adding lactose or isopropyl-β-D-thiogalactopyranoside (IPTG).
   6011..6599    -  rep_origin     ori: high-copy-number ColE1/pMB1/pBR322/pUC origin of replication
   6770..7630    -  CDS            AmpR: β-lactamase; bla; confers resistance to ampicillin, carbenicillin, and related antibiotics
   7631..7735    -  promoter       AmpR promoter: bla
   7806..7850    -  misc_feature   bom (fragment): basis of mobility region from pBR322
   8081..167     +  enhancer       CMV enhancer (across the origin): human cytomegalovirus immediate early enhancer
>Addgene plasmid #240619 | ABE-NW5 | addgene full sequence | sequence record 479209 | Addgene NGS Result
GGTAAACTGCCCACTTGGCAGTACATCAAGTGTATCATATGCCAAGTACGCCCCCTATTGACGTCAATGA
CGGTAAATGGCCCGCCTGGCATTATGCCCAGTACATGACCTTATGGGACTTTCCTACTTGGCAGTACATC
TACGTATTAGTCATCGCTATTACCATGGTGATGCGGTTTTGGCAGTACATCAATGGGCGTGGATAGCGGT
TTGACTCACGGGGATTTCCAAGTCTCCACCCCATTGACGTCAATGGGAGTTTGTTTTGGCACCAAAATCA
ACGGGACTTTCCAAAATGTCGTAACAACTCCGCCCCATTGACGCAAATGGGCGGTAGGCGTGTACGGTGG
GAGGTCTATATAAGCAGAGCTGGTTTAGTGAACCGTCAGATCCGCTAGAGATCCGCGGCCGCTAATACGA
CTCACTATAGGGAGAGCCGCCACCATGAAACGGACAGCCGACGGAAGCGAGTTCGAGTCACCAAAGAAGA
AGCGGAAAGTCTCTGAGGTGGAGTTTTCCCACGAGTACTGGATGAGACATGCCCTGACCCTGGCCAAGAG
GGCACGGGATGAGAGGGAGGTGCCTGTGGGAGCCGTGCTGGTGCTGAACAATAGAGTGATCGGCGAGGGC
TGGAACAGAGCCATCGGCCTGCACGACCCAACAGCCCATGCCGAAATTATGGCCCTGAGACAGGGCGGCC
TGGTCATGCAGAACTACCAGCTGATTGACGCCACCCTGTACGTGACATTCGAGCCTTGCGTGATGTGCGC
CGGCGCCATGATCCACTCTAGGATCGGCCGCGTGGTGTTTGGCGTGAGGAACTCAAAAAGAGGCGCCGCA
GGCTCCCTGATGAACGTGCTGAACTACCCCGGCATGAATCACCGCGTCGAAATTACCGAGGGAATCCTGG
CAGATGAATGTGCCGCCCTGCTGTGCGATTTCTATCGGATGCCTAGACAGGTGTTCAATGCTCAGAAGAA
GGCCCAGAGCTCCATCAACTCCGGAGGATCTAGCGGAGGCTCCTCTGGCTCTGAGACACCTGGCACAAGC
GAGAGCGCAACACCTGAAAGCAGCGGGGGCAGCAGCGGGGGGTCAGACAAGAAGTACAGCATCGGCCTGG
CCATCGGCACCAACTCTGTGGGCTGGGCCGTGATCACCGACGAGTACAAGGTGCCCAGCAAGAAATTCAA
GGTGCTGGGCAACACCGACCGGCACAGCATCAAGAAGAACCTGATCGGAGCCCTGCTGTTCGACAGCGGC
GAAACAGCCGAGGCCACCCGGCTGAAGAGAACCGCCAGAAGAAGATACACCAGACGGAAGAACCGGATCT
GCTATCTGCAAGAGATCTTCAGCAACGAGATGGCCAAGGTGGACGACAGCTTCTTCCACAGACTGGAAGA
GTCCTTCCTGGTGGAAGAGGATAAGAAGCACGAGCGGCACCCCATCTTCGGCAACATCGTGGACGAGGTG
GCCTACCACGAGAAGTACCCCACCATCTACCACCTGAGAAAGAAACTGGTGGACAGCACCGACAAGGCCG
ACCTGCGGCTGATCTATCTGGCCCTGGCCCACATGATCAAGTTCCGGGGCCACTTCCTGATCGAGGGCGA
CCTGAACCCCGACAACAGCGACGTGGACAAGCTGTTCATCCAGCTGGTGCAGACCTACAACCAGCTGTTC
GAGGAAAACCCCATCAACGCCAGCGGCGTGGACGCCAAGGCCATCCTGTCTGCCAGACTGAGCAAGAGCA
GACGGCTGGAAAATCTGATCGCCCAGCTGCCCGGCGAGAAGAAGAATGGCCTGTTCGGAAACCTGATTGC
CCTGAGCCTGGGCCTGACCCCCAACTTCAAGAGCAACTTCGACCTGGCCGAGGATGCCAAACTGCAGCTG
AGCAAGGACACCTACGACGACGACCTGGACAACCTGCTGGCCCAGATCGGCGACCAGTACGCCGACCTGT
TTCTGGCCGCCAAGAACCTGTCCGACGCCATCCTGCTGAGCGACATCCTGAGAGTGAACACCGAGATCAC
CAAGGCCCCCCTGAGCGCCTCTATGATCAAGAGATACGACGAGCACCACCAGGACCTGACCCTGCTGAAA
GCTCTCGTGCGGCAGCAGCTGCCTGAGAAGTACAAAGAGATTTTCTTCGACCAGAGCAAGAACGGCTACG
CCGGCTACATTGACGGCGGAGCCAGCCAGGAAGAGTTCTACAAGTTCATCAAGCCCATCCTGGAAAAGAT
GGACGGCACCGAGGAACTGCTCGTGAAGCTGAACAGAGAGGACCTGCTGCGGAAGCAGCGGACCTTCGAC
AACGGCAGCATCCCCCACCAGATCCACCTGGGAGAGCTGCACGCCATTCTGCGGCGGCAGGAAGATTTTT
ACCCATTCCTGAAGGACAACCGGGAAAAGATCGAGAAGATCCTGACCTTCCGCATCCCCTACTACGTGGG
CCCTCTGGCCAGGGGAAACAGCAGATTCGCCTGGATGACCAGAAAGAGCGAGGAAACCATCACCCCCTGG
AACTTCGAGGAAGTGGTGGACAAGGGCGCTTCCGCCCAGAGCTTCATCGAGCGGATGACCAACTTCGATA
AGAACCTGCCCAACGAGAAGGTGCTGCCCAAGCACAGCCTGCTGTACGAGTACTTCACCGTGTATAACGA
GCTGACCAAAGTGAAATACGTGACCGAGGGAATGAGAAAGCCCGCCTTCCTGAGCGGCGAGCAGAAAAAG
GCCATCGTGGACCTGCTGTTCAAGACCAACCGGAAAGTGACCGTGAAGCAGCTGAAAGAGGACTACTTCA
AGAAAATCGAGTGCTTCGACTCCGTGGAAATCTCCGGCGTGGAAGATCGGTTCAACGCCTCCCTGGGCAC
ATACCACGATCTGCTGAAAATTATCAAGGACAAGGACTTCCTGGACAATGAGGAAAACGAGGACATTCTG
GAAGATATCGTGCTGACCCTGACACTGTTTGAGGACAGAGAGATGATCGAGGAACGGCTGAAAACCTATG
CCCACCTGTTCGACGACAAAGTGATGAAGCAGCTGAAGCGGCGGAGATACACCGGCTGGGGCAGGCTGAG
CCGGAAGCTGATCAACGGCATCCGGGACAAGCAGTCCGGCAAGACAATCCTGGATTTCCTGAAGTCCGAC
GGCTTCGCCAACAGAAACTTCATGCAGCTGATCCACGACGACAGCCTGACCTTTAAAGAGGACATCCAGA
AAGCCCAGGTGTCCGGCCAGGGCGATAGCCTGCACGAGCACATTGCCAATCTGGCCGGCAGCCCCGCCAT
TAAGAAGGGCATCCTGCAGACAGTGAAGGTGGTGGACGAGCTCGTGAAAGTGATGGGCCGGCACAAGCCC
GAGAACATCGTGATCGAAATGGCCAGAGAGAACCAGACCACCCAGAAGGGACAGAAGAACAGCCGCGAGA
GAATGAAGCGGATCGAAGAGGGCATCAAAGAGCTGGGCAGCCAGATCCTGAAAGAACACCCCGTGGAAAA
CACCCAGCTGCAGAACGAGAAGCTGTACCTGTACTACCTGCAGAATGGGCGGGATATGTACGTGGACCAG
GAACTGGACATCAACCGGCTGTCCGACTACGATGTGGACCATATCGTGCCTCAGAGCTTTCTGAAGGACG
ACTCCATCGACAACAAGGTGCTGACCAGAAGCGACAAGAACCGGGGCAAGAGCGACAACGTGCCCTCCGA
AGAGGTCGTGAAGAAGATGAAGAACTACTGGCGGCAGCTGCTGAACGCCAAGCTGATTACCCAGAGAAAG
TTCGACAATCTGACCAAGGCCGAGAGAGGCGGCCTGAGCGAACTGGATAAGGCCGGCTTCATCAAGAGAC
AGCTGGTGGAAACCCGGCAGATCACAAAGCACGTGGCACAGATCCTGGACTCCCGGATGAACACTAAGTA
CGACGAGAATGACAAGCTGATCCGGGAAGTGAAAGTGATCACCCTGAAGTCCAAGCTGGTGTCCGATTTC
CGGAAGGATTTCCAGTTTTACAAAGTGCGCGAGATCAACAACTACCACCACGCCCACGACGCCTACCTGA
ACGCCGTCGTGGGAACCGCCCTGATCAAAAAGTACCCTAAGCTGGAAAGCGAGTTCGTGTACGGCGACTA
CAAGGTGTACGACGTGCGGAAGATGATCGCCAAGAGCGAGCAGGAAATCGGCAAGGCTACCGCCAAGTAC
TTCTTCTACAGCAACATCATGAACTTTTTCAAGACCGAGATTACCCTGGCCAACGGCGAGATCCGGAAGC
GGCCTCTGATCGAGACAAACGGCGAAACCGGGGAGATCGTGTGGGATAAGGGCCGGGATTTTGCCACCGT
GCGGAAAGTGCTGAGCATGCCCCAAGTGAATATCGTGAAAAAGACCGAGGTGCAGACAGGCGGCTTCAGC
AAAGAGTCTATCCTGCCCAAGAGGAACAGCGATAAGCTGATCGCCAGAAAGAAGGACTGGGACCCTAAGA
AGTACGGCGGCTTCGACAGCCCCACCGTGGCCTATTCTGTGCTGGTGGTGGCCAAAGTGGAAAAGGGCAA
GTCCAAGAAACTGAAGAGTGTGAAAGAGCTGCTGGGGATCACCATCATGGAAAGAAGCAGCTTCGAGAAG
AATCCCATCGACTTTCTGGAAGCCAAGGGCTACAAAGAAGTGAAAAAGGACCTGATCATCAAGCTGCCTA
AGTACTCCCTGTTCGAGCTGGAAAACGGCCGGAAGAGAATGCTGGCCTCTGCCGGCGAACTGCAGAAGGG
AAACGAACTGGCCCTGCCCTCCAAATATGTGAACTTCCTGTACCTGGCCAGCCACTATGAGAAGCTGAAG
GGCTCCCCCGAGGATAATGAGCAGAAACAGCTGTTTGTGGAACAGCACAAGCACTACCTGGACGAGATCA
TCGAGCAGATCAGCGAGTTCTCCAAGAGAGTGATCCTGGCCGACGCTAATCTGGACAAAGTGCTGTCCGC
CTACAACAAGCACCGGGATAAGCCCATCAGAGAGCAGGCCGAGAATATCATCCACCTGTTTACCCTGACC
AATCTGGGAGCCCCTGCCGCCTTCAAGTACTTTGACACCACCATCGACCGGAAGAGGTACACCAGCACCA
AAGAGGTGCTGGACGCCACCCTGATCCACCAGAGCATCACCGGCCTGTACGAGACACGGATCGACCTGTC
TCAGCTGGGAGGTGACTCTGGCGGCTCAAAAAGAACCGCCGACGGCAGCGAATTCGAGCCCAAGAAGAAG
AGGAAAGTCTAACCGGTCATCATCACCATCACCATTGAGTTTAAACCCGCTGATCAGCCTCGACTGTGCC
TTCTAGTTGCCAGCCATCTGTTGTTTGCCCCTCCCCCGTGCCTTCCTTGACCCTGGAAGGTGCCACTCCC
ACTGTCCTTTCCTAATAAAATGAGGAAATTGCATCGCATTGTCTGAGTAGGTGTCATTCTATTCTGGGGG
GTGGGGTGGGGCAGGACAGCAAGGGGGAGGATTGGGAAGACAATAGCAGGCATGCTGGGGATGCGGTGGG
CTCTATGGCTTCTGAGGCGGAAAGAACCAGCTGGGGCTCGATACCGTCGACCTCTAGCTAGAGCTTGGCG
TAATCATGGTCATAGCTGTTTCCTGTGTGAAATTGTTATCCGCTCACAATTCCACACAACATACGAGCCG
GAAGCATAAAGTGTAAAGCCTAGGGTGCCTAATGAGTGAGCTAACTCACATTAATTGCGTTGCGCTCACT
GCCCGCTTTCCAGTCGGGAAACCTGTCGTGCCAGCTGCATTAATGAATCGGCCAACGCGCGGGGAGAGGC
GGTTTGCGTATTGGGCGCTCTTCCGCTTCCTCGCTCACTGACTCGCTGCGCTCGGTCGTTCGGCTGCGGC
GAGCGGTATCAGCTCACTCAAAGGCGGTAATACGGTTATCCACAGAATCAGGGGATAACGCAGGAAAGAA
CATGTGAGCAAAAGGCCAGCAAAAGGCCAGGAACCGTAAAAAGGCCGCGTTGCTGGCGTTTTTCCATAGG
CTCCGCCCCCCTGACGAGCATCACAAAAATCGACGCTCAAGTCAGAGGTGGCGAAACCCGACAGGACTAT
AAAGATACCAGGCGTTTCCCCCTGGAAGCTCCCTCGTGCGCTCTCCTGTTCCGACCCTGCCGCTTACCGG
ATACCTGTCCGCCTTTCTCCCTTCGGGAAGCGTGGCGCTTTCTCATAGCTCACGCTGTAGGTATCTCAGT
TCGGTGTAGGTCGTTCGCTCCAAGCTGGGCTGTGTGCACGAACCCCCCGTTCAGCCCGACCGCTGCGCCT
TATCCGGTAACTATCGTCTTGAGTCCAACCCGGTAAGACACGACTTATCGCCACTGGCAGCAGCCACTGG
TAACAGGATTAGCAGAGCGAGGTATGTAGGCGGTGCTACAGAGTTCTTGAAGTGGTGGCCTAACTACGGC
TACACTAGAAGAACAGTATTTGGTATCTGCGCTCTGCTGAAGCCAGTTACCTTCGGAAAAAGAGTTGGTA
GCTCTTGATCCGGCAAACAAACCACCGCTGGTAGCGGTGGTTTTTTTGTTTGCAAGCAGCAGATTACGCG
CAGAAAAAAAGGATCTCAAGAAGATCCTTTGATCTTTTCTACGGGGTCTGACACTCAGTGGAACGAAAAC
TCACGTTAAGGGATTTTGGTCATGAGATTATCAAAAAGGATCTTCACCTAGATCCTTTTAAATTAAAAAT
GAAGTTTTAAATCAATCTAAAGTATATATGAGTAAACTTGGTCTGACAGTTACCAATGCTTAATCAGTGA
GGCACCTATCTCAGCGATCTGTCTATTTCGTTCATCCATAGTTGCCTGACTCCCCGTCGTGTAGATAACT
ACGATACGGGAGGGCTTACCATCTGGCCCCAGTGCTGCAATGATACCGCGAGACCCACGCTCACCGGCTC
CAGATTTATCAGCAATAAACCAGCCAGCCGGAAGGGCCGAGCGCAGAAGTGGTCCTGCAACTTTATCCGC
CTCCATCCAGTCTATTAATTGTTGCCGGGAAGCTAGAGTAAGTAGTTCGCCAGTTAATAGTTTGCGCAAC
GTTGTTGCCATTGCTACAGGCATCGTGGTGTCACGCTCGTCGTTTGGTATGGCTTCATTCAGCTCCGGTT
CCCAACGATCAAGGCGAGTTACATGATCCCCCATGTTGTGCAAAAAAGCGGTTAGCTCCTTCGGTCCTCC
GATCGTTGTCAGAAGTAAGTTGGCCGCAGTGTTATCACTCATGGTTATGGCAGCACTGCATAATTCTCTT
ACTGTCATGCCATCCGTAAGATGCTTTTCTGTGACTGGTGAGTACTCAACCAAGTCATTCTGAGAATAGT
GTATGCGGCGACCGAGTTGCTCTTGCCCGGCGTCAATACGGGATAATACCGCGCCACATAGCAGAACTTT
AAAAGTGCTCATCATTGGAAAACGTTCTTCGGGGCGAAAACTCTCAAGGATCTTACCGCTGTTGAGATCC
AGTTCGATGTAACCCACTCGTGCACCCAACTGATCTTCAGCATCTTTTACTTTCACCAGCGTTTCTGGGT
GAGCAAAAACAGGAAGGCAAAATGCCGCAAAAAAGGGAATAAGGGCGACACGGAAATGTTGAATACTCAT
ACTCTTCCTTTTTCAATATTATTGAAGCATTTATCAGGGTTATTGTCTCATGAGCGGATACATATTTGAA
TGTATTTAGAAAAATAAACAAATAGGGGTTCCGCGCACATTTCCCCGAAAAGTGCCACCTGACGTCGACG
GATCGGGAGATCGATCTCCCGATCCCCTAGGGTCGACTCTCAGTACAATCTGCTCTGATGCCGCATAGTT
AAGCCAGTATCTGCTCCCTGCTTGTGTGTTGGAGGTCGCTGAGTAGTGCGCGAGCAAAATTTAAGCTACA
ACAAGGCAAGGCTTGACCGACAATTGCATGAAGAATCTGCTTAGGGTTAGGCGTTTTGCGCTGCTTCGCG
ATGTACGGGCCAGATATACGCGTTGACATTGATTATTGACTAGTTATTAATAGTAATCAATTACGGGGTC
ATTAGTTCATAGCCCATATATTGAGTTCCGCGTTACATAACTTACGGTAAATGGCCCGCCTGGCTGACCG
CCCAACGACCCCCGCCCATTGACGTCAATAATGACGTATGTTCCCATAGTAACGCCAATAGGGACTTTCC
ATTGACGTCAATGGGTGGAGTATTTAC
